Addgene plasmid #228960: pWN_U6-TRAC-miniGag
Depositing lab: Jennifer Doudna. Publication: Mechanism-guided engineering of a minimal biological particle for genome editing. Ngo W, Peukes J, Baldwin A, Xue ZW, Hwang S, Stickels RR, Lin Z, Satpathy AT, Wells JA, Schekman R, Nogales E, Doudna JA. Proc Natl Acad Sci U S A. 2025 Jan 7;122(1):e2413519121. doi: 10.1073/pnas.2413519121. Epub 2024 Dec 30. PubMed 39793042.
Backbone
  Vector backbone: Addgene Plasmid #201915
  Vector type: Mammalian Expression, CRISPR
Growth in bacteria
  Bacterial resistance: Ampicillin, 100 μg/mL
  Growth temperature: 37°C
  Growth strain: DH5alpha
  Copy number: High Copy
Gene/Insert
  Gene/Insert name: miniGag
Terms and licenses: Academic/Nonprofit Terms; Industry Terms: Not Available to Industry
Depositor comments: Plasmid is also known as pWN_U6-TRAC-miniGag-Pol
How to cite: pWN_U6-TRAC-miniGag was a gift from Jennifer Doudna (Addgene plasmid # 228960 ; http://n2t.net/addgene:228960 ; RRID:Addgene_228960)
