[The description below was written by a language model from this plasmid's Addgene catalogue record and pLannotate feature annotations shown in this document.]
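Description:
pWN_U6-TRAC-miniGag is a 7.8 kb mammalian expression and CRISPR plasmid built on another deposited plasmid backbone. It is propagated in E. coli at high copy from a ColE1/pUC-type origin under ampicillin selection (AmpR with its bla promoter). The backbone also carries an SV40 origin and SV40 poly(A) signal, along with residual lac promoter/operator sequences that appear to be cloning-vector remnants.

The plasmid contains two mammalian transcription units. The first is a human U6 RNA polymerase III promoter followed by a fragment of the Streptococcus pyogenes tracrRNA scaffold. This arrangement is typical of a Cas9 single guide RNA cassette, and the construct name suggests the guide targets TRAC, although the spacer itself is not annotated. The second unit is a CAG-type promoter (CMV enhancer, chicken β-actin promoter and chimeric intron) driving the recorded insert, miniGag. It is annotated as a roughly 0.9 kb fragment of HIV-1 HXB2 Gag preceded by a short piece of the Ψ packaging region. Downstream lie fragments of tat, vpu and rev plus the Rev response element, which allows Rev-dependent nuclear export of the transcript, and a rabbit β-globin poly(A) signal ends the unit. This layout resembles a lentiviral packaging plasmid. The depositor gives "miniGag-Pol" as an alternative name, but no pol coding feature is annotated in the table. No Cas9 gene is annotated either, so the nuclease would have to come from another construct.

The associated publication concerns engineering a minimal biological particle for genome editing. The plasmid therefore most likely supplies a truncated Gag structural component and the guide RNA in producer cells that make such particles.
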