Features (pLannotate 1.2.2; 25 found; start..end, strand, type, name):
    473..1333    -  CDS            AmpR: β-lactamase; bla; confers resistance to ampicillin, carbenicillin, and related antibiotics
   1334..1438    -  promoter       AmpR promoter: bla
   1522..1762    +  promoter       U6 promoter: RNA polymerase III promoter for human U6 snRNA
   1809..1876    +  misc_RNA       tracrRNA (fragment): trans-activating CRISPR RNA for the Streptococcus pyogenes CRISPR/Cas9 system
   1895..1913    +  CDS            small t antigen (fragment): SV40 (simian virus 40) small t antigen
   1923..2302    +  enhancer       CMV enhancer: human cytomegalovirus immediate early enhancer
   2304..2581    +  promoter       chicken β-actin promoter: No description available
   2582..3598    +  intron         chimeric intron: chimera between introns from chicken β-actin and rabbit β-globin
   3596..3661    +  CDS            HBB (fragment): HBB_LEPEU - Experimental evidence at protein level: Swiss-Prot protein existence level 1. Involved in oxygen transport from the lung to the various peripheral tissues. From Lepus europaeus (European hare).
   3665..3701    +  misc_feature   HIV-1 Ψ (fragment): packaging signal of human immunodeficiency virus type 1
   3704..4630    +  CDS            gag (fragment): GAG_HV1H2 - Experimental evidence at protein level: Swiss-Prot protein existence level 1. [p6-gag]: Plays a role in budding of the assembled particle by interacting with the host class E VPS proteins TSG101 and PDCD6IP/AIP1. From Human immunodeficiency virus type 1 group M subtype B (isolate HXB2) (HIV-1).
   4726..4941    +  CDS            tat (fragment): TAT_HV1H2 - Experimental evidence at protein level: Swiss-Prot protein existence level 1. Extracellular circulating Tat can be endocytosed by surrounding uninfected cells via the binding to several surface receptors such as CD26, CXCR4, heparan sulfate proteoglycans (HSPG) or LDLR. Neurons are rarely infected, but they internalize Tat via their LDLR. Through its interaction with nuclear HATs, Tat is potentially able to control the acetylation-dependent cellular gene expression. Modulates the expression of many cellular genes involved in cell survival, proliferation or in coding for cytokines o
   4957..5052    +  CDS            vpu (fragment): VPU_HV1B1 - Experimental evidence at protein level: Swiss-Prot protein existence level 1. Enhances virion budding by targeting host CD4 and Tetherin/BST2 to proteasome degradation. Degradation of CD4 prevents any unwanted premature interactions between viral Env and its host receptor CD4 in the endoplasmic reticulum. Degradation of antiretroviral protein Tetherin/BST2 is important for virion budding, as BST2 tethers new viral particles to the host cell membrane. Mechanistically, Vpu bridges either CD4 or BST2 to BTRC, a substrate recognition subunit of the Skp1/Cullin/F-box protein E3 ubiquiti
   5206..5439    +  misc_feature   RRE: The Rev response element (RRE) of HIV-1 allows for Rev-dependent mRNA export from the nucleus to the cytoplasm.
   5816..6090    +  CDS            Rev (fragment): human immunodeficiency virus 1 (HIV-1) Rev protein; rev; enhances nuclear export of unspliced and incompletely spliced viral mRNAs
   6338..6393    +  polyA_signal   β-globin poly(A) signal: rabbit β-globin polyadenylation signal (Gil and Proudfoot, 1987)
   6778..6794    -  protein_bind   lac operator: The lac repressor binds to the lac operator to inhibit transcription in E. coli. This inhibition can be relieved by adding lactose or isopropyl-β-D-thiogalactopyranoside (IPTG). lac repressor encoded by lacI
   6802..6832    -  promoter       lac promoter: promoter for the E. coli lac operon
   6847..6868    -  protein_bind   CAP binding site: CAP binding activates transcription in the presence of cAMP. E. coli catabolite activator protein
   6881..6920    -  CDS            lacI (fragment): lac repressor; lacI; The lac repressor binds to the lac operator to inhibit transcription in E. coli. This inhibition can be relieved by adding lactose or isopropyl-β-D-thiogalactopyranoside (IPTG).
   6927..6949    +  promoter       SV40 promoter (fragment): SV40 enhancer and early promoter
   6973..7108    +  rep_origin     SV40 ori: SV40 origin of replication
   7128..7262    +  polyA_signal   SV40 poly(A) signal: SV40 polyadenylation signal
   7264..7318    -  CDS            lacI (fragment): lac repressor; lacI; The lac repressor binds to the lac operator to inhibit transcription in E. coli. This inhibition can be relieved by adding lactose or isopropyl-β-D-thiogalactopyranoside (IPTG).
   7501..302     -  rep_origin     ori (across the origin): high-copy-number ColE1/pMB1/pBR322/pUC origin of replication
>Addgene plasmid #228960 | pWN_U6-TRAC-miniGag | addgene full sequence | sequence record 453882 | Addgene NGS Result
CCTTATCCGGTAACTATCGTCTTGAGTCCAACCCGGTAAGACACGACTTATCGCCACTGGCAGCAGCCAC
TGGTAACAGGATTAGCAGAGCGAGGTATGTAGGCGGTGCTACAGAGTTCTTGAAGTGGTGGCCTAACTAC
GGCTACACTAGAAGAACAGTATTTGGTATCTGCGCTCTGCTGAAGCCAGTTACCTTCGGAAAAAGAGTTG
GTAGCTCTTGATCCGGCAAACAAACCACCGCTGGTAGCGGTGGTTTTTTTGTTTGCAAGCAGCAGATTAC
GCGCAGAAAAAAAGGATCTCAAGAAGATCCTTTGATCTTTTCTACGGGGTCTGACGCTCAGTGGAACGAA
AACTCACGTTAAGGGATTTTGGTCATGAGATTATCAAAAAGGATCTTCACCTAGATCCTTTTAAATTAAA
AATGAAGTTTTAAATCAATCTAAAGTATATATGAGTAAACTTGGTCTGACAGTTACCAATGCTTAATCAG
TGAGGCACCTATCTCAGCGATCTGTCTATTTCGTTCATCCATAGTTGCCTGACTCCCCGTCGTGTAGATA
ACTACGATACGGGAGGGCTTACCATCTGGCCCCAGTGCTGCAATGATACCGCGAGACCCACGCTCACCGG
CTCCAGATTTATCAGCAATAAACCAGCCAGCCGGAAGGGCCGAGCGCAGAAGTGGTCCTGCAACTTTATC
CGCCTCCATCCAGTCTATTAATTGTTGCCGGGAAGCTAGAGTAAGTAGTTCGCCAGTTAATAGTTTGCGC
AACGTTGTTGCCATTGCTACAGGCATCGTGGTGTCACGCTCGTCGTTTGGTATGGCTTCATTCAGCTCCG
GTTCCCAACGATCAAGGCGAGTTACATGATCCCCCATGTTGTGCAAAAAAGCGGTTAGCTCCTTCGGTCC
TCCGATCGTTGTCAGAAGTAAGTTGGCCGCAGTGTTATCACTCATGGTTATGGCAGCACTGCATAATTCT
CTTACTGTCATGCCATCCGTAAGATGCTTTTCTGTGACTGGTGAGTACTCAACCAAGTCATTCTGAGAAT
AGTGTATGCGGCGACCGAGTTGCTCTTGCCCGGCGTCAATACGGGATAATACCGCGCCACATAGCAGAAC
TTTAAAAGTGCTCATCATTGGAAAACGTTCTTCGGGGCGAAAACTCTCAAGGATCTTACCGCTGTTGAGA
TCCAGTTCGATGTAACCCACTCGTGCACCCAACTGATCTTCAGCATCTTTTACTTTCACCAGCGTTTCTG
GGTGAGCAAAAACAGGAAGGCAAAATGCCGCAAAAAAGGGAATAAGGGCGACACGGAAATGTTGAATACT
CATACTCTTCCTTTTTCAATATTATTGAAGCATTTATCAGGGTTATTGTCTCATGAGCGGATACATATTT
GAATGTATTTAGAAAAATAAACAAATAGGGGTTCCGCGCACATTTCCCCGAAAAGTGCCACCTGGGTCGA
CCGGGTTTATTACAGGGACAGCAGAGATCCAGTTTGGTTAATTAAGGTACCGAGGGCCTATTTCCCATGA
TTCCTTCATATTTGCATATACGATACAAGGCTGTTAGAGAGATAATTAGAATTAATTTGACTGTAAACAC
AAAGATATTAGTACAAAATACGTGACGTAGAAAGTAATAATTTCTTGGGTAGTTTGCAGTTTTAAAATTA
TGTTTTAAAATGGACTATCATATGCTTACCGTAACTTGAAAGTATTTCGATTTCTTGGCTTTATATATCT
TGTGGAAAGGACGAAACACCGCAGGGTTCTGGATATCTGTGTTTAAGAGCTATGCTGGAAACAGCATAGC
AAGTTTAAATAAGGCTAGTCCGTTATCAACTTGAAAAAGTGGCACCGAGTCGGTGCTTTTTTTGAATTCG
CTAGCTAGGTCTTGAAAGGAGTGGGAATTGTCGACATTGATTATTGACTAGTTATTAATAGTAATCAATT
ACGGGGTCATTAGTTCATAGCCCATATATGGAGTTCCGCGTTACATAACTTACGGTAAATGGCCCGCCTG
GCTGACCGCCCAACGACCCCCGCCCATTGACGTCAATAATGACGTATGTTCCCATAGTAACGCCAATAGG
GACTTTCCATTGACGTCAATGGGTGGAGTATTTACGGTAAACTGCCCACTTGGCAGTACATCAAGTGTAT
CATATGCCAAGTACGCCCCCTATTGACGTCAATGACGGTAAATGGCCCGCCTGGCATTATGCCCAGTACA
TGACCTTATGGGACTTTCCTACTTGGCAGTACATCTACGTATTAGTCATCGCTATTACCATGGTCGAGGT
GAGCCCCACGTTCTGCTTCACTCTCCCCATCTCCCCCCCCTCCCCACCCCCAATTTTGTATTTATTTATT
TTTTAATTATTTTGTGCAGCGATGGGGGCGGGGGGGGGGGGGGGGCGCGCGCCAGGCGGGGCGGGGCGGG
GCGAGGGGCGGGGCGGGGCGAGGCGGAGAGGTGCGGCGGCAGCCAATCAGAGCGGCGCGCTCCGAAAGTT
TCCTTTTATGGCGAGGCGGCGGCGGCGGCGGCCCTATAAAAAGCGAAGCGCGCGGCGGGCGGGAGTCGCT
GCGCGCTGCCTTCGCCCCGTGCCCCGCTCCGCCGCCGCCTCGCGCCGCCCGCCCCGGCTCTGACTGACCG
CGTTACTCCCACAGGTGAGCGGGCGGGACGGCCCTTCTCCTCCGGGCTGTAATTAGCGCTTGGTTTAATG
ACGGCTTGTTTCTTTTCTGTGGCTGCGTGAAAGCCTTGAGGGGCTCCGGGAGGGCCCTTTGTGCGGGGGG
AGCGGCTCGGGGGGTGCGTGCGTGTGTGTGTGCGTGGGGAGCGCCGCGTGCGGCTCCGCGCTGCCCGGCG
GCTGTGAGCGCTGCGGGCGCGGCGCGGGGCTTTGTGCGCTCCGCAGTGTGCGCGAGGGGAGCGCGGCCGG
GGGCGGTGCCCCGCGGTGCGGGGGGGGCTGCGAGGGGAACAAAGGCTGCGTGCGGGGTGTGTGCGTGGGG
GGGTGAGCAGGGGGTGTGGGCGCGTCGGTCGGGCTGCAACCCCCCCTGCACCCCCCTCCCCGAGTTGCTG
AGCACGGCCCGGCTTCGGGTGCGGGGCTCCGTACGGGGCGTGGCGCGGGGCTCGCCGTGCCGGGCGGGGG
GTGGCGGCAGGTGGGGGTGCCGGGCGGGGCGGGGCCGCCTCGGGCCGGGGAGGGCTCGGGGGAGGGGCGC
GGCGGCCCCCGGAGCGCCGGCGGCTGTCGAGGCGCGGCGAGCCGCAGCCATTGCCTTTTATGGTAATCGT
GCGAGAGGGCGCAGGGACTTCCTTTGTCCCAAATCTGTGCGGAGCCGAAATCTGGGAGGCGCCGCCGCAC
CCCCTCTAGCGGGCGCGGGGCGAAGCGGTGCGGCGCCGGCAGGAAGGAAATGGGCGGGGAGGGCCTTCGT
GCGTCGCCGCGCCGCCGTCCCCTTCTCCCTCTCCAGCCTCGGGGCTGTCCGCGGGGGGACGGCTGCCTTC
GGGGGGGACGGGGCAGGGCGGGGTTCGGCTTCTGGCGTGTGACCGGCGGCTCTAGAGCCTCTGCTAACCA
TGTTCATGCCTTCTTCTTTTTCCTACAGCTCCTGGGCAACGTGCTGGTTATTGTGCTGTCTCATCATTTT
GGCAAAGAATTCGGGCCGCGTTGACGCGCACGGCAAGAGGCGAGGGGCGGCGACTGGTGAGAGATGGGTG
CGAGAGCGTCAGTATTAAGCGGGGGAGAATTAGATCGATGGGAAAAAATTCGGTTAAGGCCAGGGGGAAA
GAAAAAATATAAATTAAAACATATAGTATGGGCAAGCAGGGAGCTAGAACGATTCGCAGTTAATCCTGGC
CTGTTAGAAACATCAGAAGGCTGTAGACAAATACTGGGACAGCTACAACCATCCCTTCAGACAGGATCAG
AAGAACTTAGATCATTATATAATACAGTAGCAACCCTCTATTGTGTGCATCAAAGGATAGAGATAAAAGA
CACCAAGGAAGCTTTAGACAAGATAGAGGAAGAGCAAAACAAAAGTAAGAAAAAAGCACAGCAAGCAGCA
GCTGACACAGGACACAGCAATCAGGTCAGCCAAAATTACCCTATAGTGCAGAGCATTCTGGACATAAGAC
AAGGACCAAAGGAACCCTTTAGAGACTATGTAGACCGATTCTATAAAACTCTAAGAGCCGAGCAAGCTTC
ACAAGAGGTAAAAAATTGGATGACAGAAACCTTGTTGGTCCAAAATGCGAACCCAGATTGTAAGACTATT
TTAAAAGCATTGGGACCAGGAGCGACACTAGAAGAAATGATGACAGCATGTCAGGGAGTGGGGGGACCCG
GCCATAAAGCAAGAGTTTTGGCTGAAGCAATGAGCCAAGTAACAAATCCAGCTACCATAATGATACAGAA
AGGCAGACAGGCTAATTTTTTAGGGAAGATCTGGCCTTCCCACAAGGGAAGGCCAGGGAATTTTCTTCAG
AGCAGACCAGAGCCAACAGCCCCACCAGAAGAGAGCTTCAGGTTTGGGGAAGAGACAACAACTCCCTCTC
AGAAGCAGGAGCCGATAGACAAGGAACTGTATCCTTTAGCTTCCCTCAGATCACTCTTTGGCAGCGACCC
CTCGTCACAATAACACATGGAATTCTGCAACAACTGCTGTTTATCCATTTCAGAATTGGGTTCGACATAG
CAGAATAGGCGTTACTCGACAGAGGAGAGCAAGAAATGGAGCCAGTAGATCCTAGACTAGAGCCCTGGAA
GCATCCAGGAAGTCAGCCTAAAACTGCTTGTACCAATTGCTATTGTAAAAAGTGTTGCTTTCATTGCCAA
GTTTGTTTCATGACAAAAGCCTTAGGCATCTCCTATGGCAGGAAGAAGCGGAGACAGCGACGAAGAGCTC
ATCAGAACAGTCAGACTCATCAAGCTTCTCTATCAAAGCAGTAAGTAGTACATGTAATGCAACCTATAAT
AGTAGCAATAGTAGCATTAGTAGTAGCAATAATAATAGCAATAGTTGTGTGGTCCATAGTAATCATAGAA
TATAGGAAAATGGCCGCTGATCTTCAGACCTGGAGGAGGAGATATGAGGGACAATTGGAGAAGTGAATTA
TATAAATATAAAGTAGTAAAAATTGAACCATTAGGAGTAGCACCCACCAAGGCAAAGAGAAGAGTGGTGC
AGAGAGAAAAAAGAGCAGTGGGAATAGGAGCTTTGTTCCTTGGGTTCTTGGGAGCAGCAGGAAGCACTAT
GGGCGCAGCGTCAATGACGCTGACGGTACAGGCCAGACAATTATTGTCTGGTATAGTGCAGCAGCAGAAC
AATTTGCTGAGGGCTATTGAGGCGCAACAGCATCTGTTGCAACTCACAGTCTGGGGCATCAAGCAGCTCC
AGGCAAGAATCCTGGCTGTGGAAAGATACCTAAAGGATCAACAGCTCCTGGGGATTTGGGGTTGCTCTGG
AAAACTCATTTGCACCACTGCTGTGCCTTGGAATGCTAGTTGGAGTAATAAATCTCTGGAACAGATTTGG
AATCACACGACCTGGATGGAGTGGGACAGAGAAATTAACAATTACACAAGCTTAATACACTCCTTAATTG
AAGAATCGCAAAACCAGCAAGAAAAGAATGAACAAGAATTATTGGAATTAGATAAATGGGCAAGTTTGTG
GAATTGGTTTAACATAACAAATTGGCTGTGGTATATAAAATTATTCATAATGATAGTAGGAGGCTTGGTA
GGTTTAAGAATAGTTTTTGCTGTACTTTCTATAGTGAATAGAGTTAGGCAGGGATATTCACCATTATCGT
TTCAGACCCACCTCCCAACCCCGAGGGGACCCGACAGGCCCGAAGGAATAGAAGAAGAAGGTGGAGAGAG
AGACAGAGACAGATCCATTCGATTAGTGAACGGATCCTTGGCACTTATCTGGGACGATCTGCGGAGCCTG
TGCCTCTTCAGCTACCACCGCTTGAGAGACTTACTCTTGATTGTAACGAGGATTGTGGAACTTCTGGGAC
GCAGGGGGTGGGAAGCCCTCAAATATTGGTGGAATCTCCTACAATATTGGAGTCAGGAGCTAAAGAATAG
TGCTGTTAGCTTGCTCAATGCCACAGCCATAGCAGTAGCTGAGGGGACAGATAGGGTTATAGAAGTAGTA
CAAGGAGCTTGTAGAGCTATTCGCCACATACCTAGAAGAATAAGACAGGGCTTGGAAAGGATTTTGCTAT
AAGCTCGAAACAACCGGTACCTCTAGAACTATAGCTAGCAGATCTTTTTCCCTCTGCCAAAAATTATGGG
GACATCATGAAGCCCCTTGAGCATCTGACTTCTGGCTAATAAAGGAAATTTATTTTCATTGCAATAGTGT
GTTGGAATTTTTTGTGTCTCTCACTCGGAAGGACATATGGGAGGGCAAATCATTTAAAACATCAGAATGA
GTATTTGGTTTAGAGTTTGGCAACATATGCCCATATGCTGGCTGCCATGAACAAAGGTTGGCTATAAAGA
GGTCATCAGTATATGAAACAGCCCCCTGCTGTCCATTCCTTATTCCATAGAAAAGCCTTGACTTGAGGTT
AGATTTTTTTTATATTTTGTTTTGTGTTATTTTTTTCTTTAACATCCCTAAAATTTTCCTTACATGTTTT
ACTAGCCAGATTTTTCCTCCTCTCCTGACTACTCCCAGTCATAGCTGTCCCTCTTCTCTTATGGAGATCC
CTCGACCTGCAGCCCAAGCTTGGCGTAATCATGGTCATAGCTGTTTCCTGTGTGAAATTGTTATCCGCTC
ACAATTCCACACAACATACGAGCCGGAAGCATAAAGTGTAAAGCCTGGGGTGCCTAATGAGTGAGCTAAC
TCACATTAATTGCGTTGCGCTCACTGCCCGCTTTCCAGTCGGGAAACCTGTCGTGCCAGCGGATCCGCAT
CTCAATTAGTCAGCAACCATAGTCCCGCCCCTAACTCCGCCCATCCCGCCCCTAACTCCGCCCAGTTCCG
CCCATTCTCCGCCCCATGGCTGACTAATTTTTTTTATTTATGCAGAGGCCGAGGCCGCCTCGGCCTCTGA
GCTATTCCAGAAGTAGTGAGGAGGCTTTTTTGGAGGCCTAGGCTTTTGCAAAAAGCTAACTTGTTTATTG
CAGCTTATAATGGTTACAAATAAAGCAATAGCATCACAAATTTCACAAATAAAGCATTTTTTTCACTGCA
TTCTAGTTGTGGTTTGTCCAAACTCATCAATGTATCTTATCATGTCTGGATCCGCTGCATTAATGAATCG
GCCAACGCGCGGGGAGAGGCGGTTTGCGTATTGGGCGCTCTTCCGCTTCCTCGCTCACTGACTCGCTGCG
CTCGGTCGTTCGGCTGCGGCGAGCGGTATCAGCTCACTCAAAGGCGGTAATACGGTTATCCACAGAATCA
GGGGATAACGCAGGAAAGAACATGTGAGCAAAAGGCCAGCAAAAGGCCAGGAACCGTAAAAAGGCCGCGT
TGCTGGCGTTTTTCCATAGGCTCCGCCCCCCTGACGAGCATCACAAAAATCGACGCTCAAGTCAGAGGTG
GCGAAACCCGACAGGACTATAAAGATACCAGGCGTTTCCCCCTGGAAGCTCCCTCGTGCGCTCTCCTGTT
CCGACCCTGCCGCTTACCGGATACCTGTCCGCCTTTCTCCCTTCGGGAAGCGTGGCGCTTTCTCATAGCT
CACGCTGTAGGTATCTCAGTTCGGTGTAGGTCGTTCGCTCCAAGCTGGGCTGTGTGCACGAACCCCCCGT
TCAGCCCGACCGCTGCG
